>Addgene plasmid #246447 | pEV742 | addgene full sequence | sequence record 492305 | Addgene NGS Result
GATTATCAAAAAGGATCTTCACCTAGATCCTTTTAAATTAAAAATGAAGTTTTAAATCAATCTAAAGTAT
ATATGAGTAAACTTGGTCTGACAGTTACCAATGCTTAATCAGTGAGGCACCTATCTCAGCGATCTGTCTA
TTTCGTTCATCCATAGTTGCCTGACTCCCCGTCGTGTAGATAACTACGATACGGGAGGGCTTACCATCTG
GCCCCAGTGCTGCAATGATACCGCGAGAACCACGCTCACCGGCTCCAGATTTATCAGCAATAAACCAGCC
AGCCGGAAGGGCCGAGCGCAGAAGTGGTCCTGCAACTTTATCCGCCTCCATCCAGTCTATTAATTGTTGC
CGGGAAGCTAGAGTAAGTAGTTCGCCAGTTAATAGTTTGCGCAACGTTGTTGCCATTGCTACAGGCATCG
TGGTGTCACGCTCGTCGTTTGGTATGGCTTCATTCAGCTCCGGTTCCCAACGATCAAGGCGAGTTACATG
ATCCCCCATGTTGTGCAAAAAAGCGGTTAGCTCCTTCGGTCCTCCGATCGTTGTCAGAAGTAAGTTGGCC
GCAGTGTTATCACTCATGGTTATGGCAGCACTGCATAATTCTCTTACTGTCATGCCATCCGTAAGATGCT
TTTCTGTGACTGGTGAGTACTCAACCAAGTCATTCTGAGAATAGTGTATGCGGCGACCGAGTTGCTCTTG
CCCGGCGTCAATACGGGATAATACCGCGCCACATAGCAGAACTTTAAAAGTGCTCATCATTGGAAAACGT
TCTTCGGGGCGAAAACTCTCAAGGATCTTACCGCTGTTGAGATCCAGTTCGATGTAACCCACTCGTGCAC
CCAACTGATCTTCAGCATCTTTTACTTTCACCAGCGTTTCTGGGTGAGCAAAAACAGGAAGGCAAAATGC
CGCAAAAAAGGGAATAAGGGCGACACGGAAATGTTGAATACTCATACTCTTCCTTTTTCAATATTATTGA
AGCATTTATCAAGGTTATTGTCTCATGAGCGGATACATATTTGAATGTATTTAGAAAAATAAACAAATAG
GGGTTCCGCGCACGAATTGGCCAGCGCTGCATTACCCTGTTATCCCTAACCGGTTTACCGAGCTCTTATT
GGTTTTCAAACTTCATTGACTGTGCCGCTCTTCAACCGGAGTTCTGCAATTCATGTGATCTGCGCCTGGG
AGCTCACGGGGACAGCCCCCCCCCAAAGCCCCCAGGGATGTAATTACGTCCCTCCCCCGCTAGGGGGCAG
CAGCGAGCCGCCCGGGGCTCCGCTCCGGTCCGGCGCTCCCCCCGCATCCCCGAGCCGGCAGCGTGCGGGG
ACAGCCCGGGCACGGGGAAGGTGGCACGGGATCGCTTTCCTCTGAACGCTTCTCGCTGCTCTTTGAGCCT
GCAGACACCTGGGGGGATACGGGGAAAAAGCTAGGCTGAAAGAGGATCTTAGAATGACACGCGCCTGGGA
GCTCACGGGGACAGCCCCCCCCCAAAGCCCCCAGGGATGTAATTACGTCCCTCCCCCGCTAGGGGGCAGC
AGCGAGCCGCCCGGGGCTCCGCTCCGGTCCGGCGCTCCCCCCGCATCCCCGAGCCGGCAGCGTGCGGGGA
CAGCCCGGGCACGGGGAAGGTGGCACGGGATCGCTTTCCTCTGAACGCTTCTCGCTGCTCTTTGAGCCTG
CAGACACCTGGGGGGATACGGGGAAAAAGCTGGATCATAACTCGACGTGCATACTGTCCCCTCCACCCCA
CAGTGGGGCATAGCGCCGGCCGCGCCGTCCCCTCCACCCCACAGTGGGGCACCATATGCTCTAGAGGGTA
TATAATGGGGGCCAAATGCTAGTCTACTACCAGAGCTCATCGCTAGCGCTACCGGTCAGGTGCCACCATG
GTGAAGCTACTGTCCTCTATCGAACAAGCATGCGATATTTGCCGACTTAAAAAGCTCAAGTGCTCCAAAG
AAAAACCGAAGTGCGCCAAGTGTCTGAAGAACAACTGGGAGTGTCGCTACTCTCCCAAAACCAAAAGGTC
CCCGCTGACTAGGGCACATCTGACAGAAGTGGAATCAAGGCTAGAAAGACTGGAACAGCTATTTCTACTG
ATTTTTCCTCGAGAGGACCTTGACATGATTTTGAAAATGGATTCTTTACAGGATATAAAAGCATTGTTAA
CAGGATTATTTGTACAAGATAATGTGAATAAAGATGCCGTCACAGATAGATTGGCTTCAGTGGAGACTGA
TATGCCTCTAACATTGAGACAGCATAGAATAAGTGCGACATCATCATCGGAAGAGAGTAGTAACAAAGGT
CAAAGACAGTTGACTGTATCGATGGGCCCCAAGAAGAAGAGGAAGGTGGGATCTGGCTCGCCAGGGATCC
GTCGACTTGACGCGTTGATATCAACAAGTTTGTACAAAAAAGCAGGCTACAAAGAGGCCAGCGGTTCCGG
ACGGGCTGACGCATTGGACGATTTTGATCTGGATATGCTGGGAAGTGACGCCCTCGATGATTTTGACCTT
GACATGCTTGGTTCGGATGCCCTTGATGACTTTGACCTCGACATGCTCGGCAGTGACGCCCTTGATGATT
TCGACCTGGACATGCTGATTAACTCTAGAAGTTCCGGATCTCCGAAAAAGAAACGCAAAGTTGGTAGCCA
GTACCTGCCCGACACCGACGACCGGCACCGGATCGAGGAAAAGCGGAAGCGGACCTACGAGACATTCAAG
AGCATCATGAAGAAGTCCCCCTTCAGCGGCCCCACCGACCCTAGACCTCCACCTAGAAGAATCGCCGTGC
CCAGCAGATCCAGCGCCAGCGTGCCAAAACCTGCCCCCCAGCCTTACCCCTTCACCAGCAGCCTGAGCAC
CATCAACTACGACGAGTTCCCTACCATGGTGTTCCCCAGCGGCCAGATCTCTCAGGCCTCTGCTCTGGCT
CCAGCCCCTCCTCAGGTGCTGCCTCAGGCTCCTGCTCCTGCACCAGCTCCAGCCATGGTGTCTGCACTGG
CTCAGGCACCAGCACCCGTGCCTGTGCTGGCTCCTGGACCTCCACAGGCTGTGGCTCCACCAGCCCCTAA
ACCTACACAGGCCGGCGAGGGCACACTGTCTGAAGCTCTGCTGCAGCTGCAGTTCGACGACGAGGATCTG
GGAGCCCTGCTGGGAAACAGCACCGATCCTGCCGTGTTCACCGACCTGGCCAGCGTGGACAACAGCGAGT
TCCAGCAGCTGCTGAACCAGGGCATCCCTGTGGCCCCTCACACCACCGAGCCCATGCTGATGGAATACCC
CGAGGCCATCACCCGGCTCGTGACAGGCGCTCAGAGGCCTCCTGATCCAGCTCCTGCCCCTCTGGGAGCA
CCAGGCCTGCCTAATGGACTGCTGTCTGGCGACGAGGACTTCAGCTCTATCGCCGATATGGATTTCTCAG
CCTTGCTGGGCTCTGGCAGCGGCAGCCGGGATTCCAGGGAAGGGATGTTTTTGCCGAAGCCTGAGGCCGG
CTCCGCTATTAGTGACGTGTTTGAGGGCCGCGAGGTGTGCCAGCCAAAACGAATCCGGCCATTTCATCCT
CCAGGAAGTCCATGGGCCAACCGCCCACTCCCCGCCAGCCTCGCACCAACACCAACCGGTCCAGTACATG
AGCCAGTCGGGTCACTGACCCCGGCACCAGTCCCTCAGCCACTGGATCCAGCGCCCGCAGTGACTCCCGA
GGCCAGTCACCTGTTGGAGGATCCCGATGAAGAGACGAGCCAGGCTGTCAAAGCCCTTCGGGAGATGGCC
GATACTGTGATTCCCCAGAAGGAAGAGGCTGCAATCTGTGGCCAAATGGACCTTTCCCATCCGCCCCCAA
GGGGCCATCTGGATGAGCTGACAACCACACTTGAGTCCATGACCGAGGATCTGAACCTGGACTCACCCCT
GACCCCGGAATTGAACGAGATTCTGGATACCTTCCTGAACGACGAGTGCCTCTTGCATGCCATGCATATC
AGCACAGGACTGTCCATCTTCGACACATCTCTGTTTTGAGCTTCCACTGGATTGTACAATTACCAACCAG
CCTCGACTGTGCCTTCTAGTTGCCAGCCATCTGTTGTTTGCCCCTCCCCCGTGCCTTCCTTGACCCTGGA
AGGTGCCACTCCCACTGTCCTTTCCTAATAAAATGAGGAAATTGCATCGCATTGTCTGAGTAGGTGTCAT
TCTATTCTGGGGGGTGGGGTGGGGCAGGACAGCAAGGGGGAGGATTGGGAAGACAATAGCAGGCATGCTG
GGGATGCGGTGGGCTCTATGGCGCTCGCTGAAGAGCGGTGCGTTTTTATGCTTGTAGTATTGTATAATGT
TTTTAAGATCCTTAATTAATAGGGATAACAGGGTAATATCTTGCCCTGCACGAATACCAGCGACCCCTTG
CCCAAATACTTGCCGTGGGCCTCGGCCTGAGAGCCAAAACACTTGATGCGGAAGAAGTCGGTGCGCTCCT
GCTTGTCGCCGGCATCGTTGCGCCACATCTAGGATCTGCCAGGAACCGTAAAAAGGCCGCGTTGCTGGCG
TTTTTCCATAGGCTCCGCCCCCCTGACGAGCATCACAAAAATCGACGCTCAAGTCAGAGGTGGCGAAACC
CGACAGGACTATAAAGATACCAGGCGTTTCCCCCTGGAAGCTCCCTCGTGCGCTCTCCTGTTCCGACCCT
GCCGCTTACCGGATACCTGTCCGCCTTTCTCCCTTCGGGAAGCGTGGCGCTTTCTCATAGCTCACGCTGT
AGGTATCTCAGTTCGGTGTAGGTCGTTCGCTCCAAGCTGGGCTGTGTGCACGAACCCCCCGTTCAGCCCG
ACCGCTGCGCCTTATCCGGTAACTATCGTCTTGAGTCCAACCCGGTAAGACACGACTTATCGCCACTGGC
AGCAGCCACTGGTAACAGGATTAGCAGAGCGAGGTATGTAGGCGGTGCTACAGAGTTCTTGAAGTGGTGG
CCTAACTACGGCTACACTAGAAGAACAGTATTTGGTATCTGCGCTCTGCTGAAGCCAGTTACCTTCGGAA
AAAGAGTTGGTAGCTCTTGATCCGGCAAACAAACCACCGCTGGTAGCGGTGGTTTTTTTGTTTGCAAGCA
GCAGATTACGCGCAGAAAAAAAGGATCTCAAGAAGATCCTTTGATCTTTTCTACGGGGTCTGACGCTCAG
TGGAACGAAAACTCACGTTAAGGGATTTTGGTCATGA
Features (pLannotate 1.2.2; 11 found; start..end, strand, type, name):
     95..955     -  CDS            AmpR: β-lactamase; bla; confers resistance to ampicillin, carbenicillin, and related antibiotics
    956..1060    -  promoter       AmpR promoter: bla
   1734..1759    +  misc_feature   HA-L (fragment): left homology arm from the adeno-associated virus integration site (AAVS1) within intron 1 of the human PPP1R12C gene
   1812..1828    +  promoter       minP (fragment): minimal TATA-box promoter with low basal activity
   1892..2331    +  CDS            GAL4 DNA binding domain (fragment): DNA binding domain of the GAL4 transcriptional activator; Saccharomyces cerevisiae GAL4 (truncated)
   2404..2428    +  protein_bind   attB1: mutant version of attB; recombination site for the Gateway® BP reaction BP Clonase™
   2578..2594    +  CDS            VP96 (fragment): 6 tandem repeats of the minimal activation domain of herpes simplex virus VP16 (Cheng et al., 2013)
   2659..3438    +  CDS            RELA (fragment): TF65_HUMAN - Also known as NFKB3. Experimental evidence at protein level: Swiss-Prot protein existence level 1. NF-kappa-B is a pleiotropic transcription factor present in almost all cell types and is the endpoint of a series of signal transduction events that are initiated by a vast array of stimuli related to many biological processes such as inflammation, immunity, differentiation, cell growth, tumorigenesis and apoptosis. NF-kappa-B is a homo- or heterodimeric complex formed by the Rel-like domain- containing proteins RELA/p65, RELB, NFKB1/p105, NFKB1/p50, REL and NFKB2/p52. The heterodime
   3457..4026    +  CDS            Rta AD: transcriptional activation domain from the human herpesvirus 4 (Epstein-Barr virus) replication and transcription activator Rta/BRLF1 (Hardwick et al., 1992; Chavez et al., 2015)
   4067..4291    +  polyA_signal   bGH poly(A) signal: bovine growth hormone polyadenylation signal
   4553..5141    -  rep_origin     ori: high-copy-number ColE1/pMB1/pBR322/pUC origin of replication
