[The description below was written by a language model from this plasmid's Addgene catalogue record and pLannotate feature annotations shown in this document.]
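Description:
pEV742 is a 5.2 kb synthetic-biology plasmid built by Golden Gate assembly in a backbone recorded as S[1-2]. It carries a single inducible transcriptional unit encoding the synthetic activator Gal4-VPR. It is propagated in E. coli as a high-copy plasmid through a ColE1/pUC-type origin and is selected with ampicillin via the β-lactamase gene and its native promoter. No mammalian selection marker, viral element or episomal replication origin is annotated, so it appears to be meant for delivery as a plain expression plasmid. The bGH polyadenylation signal and the human- and virus-derived activation domains suggest mammalian cells, though the record does not name the host.

The alternative insert name describes two copies of a binding site for a guide RNA (gRNA1) placed upstream of a minimal YB_TATA promoter. The feature table detects only a short minimal TATA-box promoter fragment in this region. A short match to an AAVS1 homology arm just upstream is probably an incidental hit, possibly within the binding-site region, rather than a functional targeting arm. Such a minimal promoter has low basal activity, so the unit should stay largely silent until a guide-directed activator, presumably dCas9-based, is recruited to the binding sites. The record does not name that activator.

The coding sequence fuses the yeast GAL4 DNA-binding domain to the tripartite VPR activation module, which consists of VP16-derived repeats, the RELA/p65 activation region and the Epstein-Barr virus Rta activation domain. An attB1-like scar lies between the DNA-binding domain and VPR. Once induced, Gal4-VPR can drive UAS-containing promoters, making the plasmid an intermediate amplifying or relay stage in gene circuits. This fits the associated work on customizable gene sensing and response.
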