Addgene plasmid #246447: pEV742
Purpose: The plasmid comprises an indicible transcriptional unit encoding Gal4-VPR
Depositing lab: Ron Weiss. Depositing organization: Massachusetts Institute of Technology. Publication: Customizable gene sensing and response without altering endogenous coding sequences. Caliendo F, Vitu E, Wang J, Kuo SH, Sandt H, Enghuus CN, Tordoff J, Estrada N, Collins JJ, Weiss R. Nat Chem Biol. 2024 Sep 12. doi: 10.1038/s41589-024-01733-y. PubMed 39266721.
Backbone
  Vector backbone: S[1-2]
  Vector type: Synthetic Biology
Growth in bacteria
  Bacterial resistance: Ampicillin, 100 μg/mL
  Growth temperature: 37°C
  Growth strain: DH5alpha
  Copy number: High Copy
Gene/Insert
  Gene/Insert name: Gal4-VPR (alt name: [2xgRNA1-BS]miniYB_TATA-Gal4-VPR)
  Species: Synthetic
  Promoter: miniYB
  Cloning method: Golden Gate
Terms and licenses: Academic/Nonprofit Terms; Industry Terms: Not Available to Industry
How to cite: pEV742 was a gift from Ron Weiss (Addgene plasmid # 246447 ; http://n2t.net/addgene:246447 ; RRID:Addgene_246447)
